Addgene plasmid #58146: tdTomato-Vinculin-N-21
Purpose: Localization: Focal Adhesions, Excitation: 554, Emission: 581
Depositing lab: Michael Davidson. Depositing organization: Florida State University, Tallahassee.
Backbone
  Vector backbone: tdTomato-N1
  Backbone size w/o insert (bp): 4750
  Vector type: Mammalian Expression
  Selectable markers: Neomycin (select with G418)
Growth in bacteria
  Bacterial resistance: Kanamycin, 50 μg/mL
  Growth temperature: 37°C
  Growth strain: DH5alpha
  Copy number: High Copy
Gene/Insert
  Gene/Insert name: Vinculin (alt name: NM_003373.3)
  Species: H. sapiens (human)
  Entrez Gene: VCL (a.k.a. CMD1W, CMH15, HEL114, MV, MVCL, VINC)
  Promoter: CMV
  Tag / fusion protein: tdTomato (C terminal on backbone)
  Cloning method: Unknown
  Sequencing primers: 5′ CMV-F; 3′ SV40pA-R
Terms and licenses: Academic/Nonprofit Terms; Industry Terms: Not Available to Industry
Depositor comments: . Excitation = 554; Emission = 581
How to cite: tdTomato-Vinculin-N-21 was a gift from Michael Davidson (Addgene plasmid # 58146 ; http://n2t.net/addgene:58146 ; RRID:Addgene_58146)
