[The description below was written by a language model from this plasmid's Addgene catalogue record.]
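Description:
tdTomato-Vinculin-N-21 is a mammalian expression plasmid built on the tdTomato-N1 backbone (about 4.75 kb without the insert), designed to produce human vinculin (VCL) fused to the red fluorescent protein tdTomato. The vinculin coding sequence sits downstream of the CMV promoter, a strong constitutive promoter for mammalian cells. The tdTomato tag is supplied by the backbone at the C terminus of the fusion, so vinculin is translated first and the fluorophore follows it. The "21" in the name may denote the length of the linker between the two proteins, but the record does not explain it. The use of an SV40pA reverse sequencing primer indicates an SV40 polyadenylation signal after the fusion cassette. The cloning method is not recorded, and no feature table is available to confirm the exact arrangement of other elements.

In bacteria the plasmid is maintained at high copy number under kanamycin selection. In mammalian cells the neomycin resistance marker allows G418 selection, which makes it possible to derive stable lines as well as to use the plasmid for transient transfection.

The construct serves as a fluorescent localization marker for focal adhesions. Vinculin is a cytoskeletal adaptor protein that accumulates at integrin-based cell–matrix adhesions, linking them to actin, so the fusion labels these structures for fluorescence microscopy. tdTomato is a bright tandem-dimer red fluorophore, listed here with an excitation peak of 554 nm and an emission peak of 581 nm. This allows it to be combined with green or other spectrally distinct probes in multicolour studies of adhesion organisation and dynamics.
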