>Addgene plasmid #58146 | tdTomato-Vinculin-N-21 | depositor partial sequence | sequence record 89280 | insert sequence
GACGTCAGATCCGCTAGCACCGCCACCATGCCAGTGTTTCATACGCGCACGATCGAGAGCATCCTGGAGC
CGGTGGCACAGCAGATCTCCCACCTGGTGATAATGCACGAGGAGGGCGAGGTGGACGGCAAAGCCATTCC
TGACCTCACCGCGCCCGTGGCCGCCGTGCAGGCGGCCGTCAGCAACCTCGTCCGGGTTGGAAAAGAGACT
GTTCAAACCACTGAGGATCAGATTTTGAAGAGAGATATGCCACCAGCATTTATTAAGGTTGAGAATGCTT
GCACCAAGCTTGTCCAGGCAGCTCAGATGCTTCAGTCAGACCCTTACTCAGTGCCTGCTCGAGATTATCT
AATTGATGGGTCAAGGGGCATCCTCTCTGGAACATCAGACCTGCTCCTTACCTTCGATGAGGCTGAGGTC
CGTAAAATTATTAGAGTTTGCAAAGGAATTTTGGAATATCTTACAGTGGCAGAGGTGGTGGAGACTATGG
AAGATTTGGTCACTTACACAAAGAATCTTGGGCCAGGAATGACTAAGATGGCCAAGATGATTGACGAGAG
ACAGCAGGAGCTCACTCACCAGGAGCACCGAGTGATGTTGGTGAACTCGATGAACACCGTGAAAGAGTTG
CTGCCAGTTCTCATTTCAGCTATGAAGATTTTTGTAACAACTAAAAACTCAAAAAACCAAGGCATAGAGG
AAGCTTTAAAAAATCGCAATTTTACTCTAGAAAAAATGAGTGCTGAAATTAATGAGATAATTCGTGTGTT
ACAACTCACCTCTTGGGATGAAGATGCCTGGGCCAGCAAGGACACTGAAGCCATGAAGAGAGCATTGGCC
TCCATAGACTCCAAACTGAACCAGGCCAAAGGTTGGCTCCGTGACCCTAGTGCCTCCCCAGGGGATGCTG
GTGAGCAGGCCATCAGACAGATCTTAGATGAAGCTGGAAAAGTTGGTGAACTCTGTGCAGGCAAAGAACG
CAGGGAGATTCTGGGAACTTGCAAAATGCTAGGGCAGATGACTGATCAAGTGGCTGACCTCCGTGCCAGA
GGACAAGGATCCTCACCGGTGGCCATGCAGAAAGCTCAGCAGGTATCTCAGGGTCTGGATGTGCTCACAG
CAAAAGTGGAAAATGCAGCTCGCAAGCTGGAAGCCATGACCAACTCAAAGCAGAGCATTGCAAAGAAGAT
CGATGCTGCTCAGAACTGGCTTGCAGATCCAAATGGTGGACCGGAAGGAGAAGAGCAGATTCGAGGTGCT
TTGGCTGAAGCTCGGAAAATAGCAGAATTATGTGATGATCCTAAAGAAAGAGATGACATTCTACGTTCCC
TTGGGGAAATATCTGCTCTGACTTCTAAATTAGCAGATCTACGAAGACAGGGGAAAGGAGATTCTCCAGA
GGCTCGAGCCTTGGCCAAACAGGTGGCCACGGCCCTGCAGAACCTGCAGACCAAAACCAACCGGGCTGTG
GCCAACAGCAGACCGGCCAAAGCAGCTGTACACCTTGAGGGCAAGATTGAGCAAGCACAGCGGTGGATTG
ATAATCCCACAGTGGATGACCGTGGAGTCGGTCAGGCTGCCATCCGGGGGCTTGTGGCCGAAGGGCATCG
TCTGGCTAATGTTATGATGGGGCCTTATCGGCAAGATCTTCTCGCCAAGTGTGACCGAGTGGACCAGCTG
ACAGCCCAGCTGGCTGACCTGGCTGCCAGAGGGGAAGGGGAGAGTCCTCAGGCACGAGCACTTGCATCTC
AGCTCCAAGACTCCTTAAAGGATCTAAAAGCTCGGATGCAGGAGGCCATGACTCAGGAAGTGTCAGATGT
TTTCAGCGATACCACAACTCCCATCAAGCTGTTGGCAGTGGCAGCCACGGCGCCTCCTGATGCGCCTAAC
AGGGAAGAGGTATTTGATGAGAGGGCAGCTAACTTTGAAAACCATTCAGGAAAGCTTGGTGCTACGGCCG
AGAAGGCGGCTGCGGTTGGTACTGCTAATAAATCAACAGTGGAAGGCATTCAGGCCTCAGTGAAGACGGC
CCGAGAACTCACACCCCAGGTGGTCTCGGCTGCTCGTATCTTACTTAGGAACCCTGGAAATCAAGCTGCT
TATGAACATTTTGAGACCATGAAGAACCAGTGGATCGATAATGTTGAAAAAATGACAGGGCTGGTGGACG
AAGCCATTGATACCAAATCTCTGTTGGATGCTTCAGAAGAAGCAATTAAAAAAGACCTGGACAAGTGCAA
GGTAGCTATGGCCAACATTCAGCCTCAGATGCTGGTTGCTGGGGCAACCAGTATTGCTCGTCGGGCCAAC
CGGATCCTGCTGGTGGCTAAGAGGGAGGTGGAAAATTCCGAGGATCCCAAGTTCCGTGAGGCTGTGAAAG
CTGCCTCTGATGAATTGAGCAAAACCATCTCCCCGATGGTGATGGATGCAAAAGCTGTGGCTGGAAACAT
TTCCGACCCTGGACTGCAAAAGAGCTTCCTGGACTCAGGATATCGGATCCTGGGAGCTGTGGCCAAGGTC
AGAGAAGCCTTCCAACCTCAGGAGCCTGACTTCCCGCCGCCTCCACCAGACCTTGAACAACTCCGACTAA
CAGATGAGCTTGCTCCTCCCAAACCACCTCTGCCTGAAGGTGAGGTCCCTCCACCTAGGCCTCCACCACC
AGAGGAAAAGGATGAAGAGTTCCCTGAGCAGAAGGCCGGGGAGGTGATTAACCAGCCAATGATGATGGCT
GCCAGACAGCTCCATGATGAAGCTCGCAAATGGTCCAGCAAGGGCAATGACATCATTGCAGCAGCCAAGC
GCATGGCTCTGCTGATGGCTGAGATGTCTCGGCTGGTAAGAGGGGGCAGTGGTACCAAGCGGGCACTCAT
TCAGTGTGCCAAGGACATCGCCAAGGCCTCAGATGAGGTGACTCGGTTGGCCAAGGAGGTTGCCAAGCAG
TGCACAGATAAACGGATTAGAACCAACCTCTTACAGGTATGTGAGCGAATCCCAACCATAAGCACCCAGC
TCAAAATCCTGTCCACAGTGAAGGCCACCATGCTGGGCCGGACCAACATCAGTGATGAGGAGTCTGAGCA
GGCCACAGAGATGCTGGTTCACAATGCCCAGAACCTCATGCAGTCTGTGAAGGAGACTGTGCGGGAAGCT
GAAGCTGCTTCAATCAAAATTCGAACAGATGCTGGATTTACACTGCGCTGGGTTAGAAAGACTCCCTGGT
ACCAGTCCGGTGGCAGCGGAATTCTGCAGTCGACGGTACCGCGGGCCCGGGATCCACCGGTCGCCACCAT
GGTGAGCAAGGGCGAGGAGGTCATCAAAGAGTTCATGCGCTTCAAGGTGCGCATGGAGGGCTCCATGAAC
GGCCACGAGTTCGAGATCGAGGGCGAGGGCGAGGGCCGCCCCTACGAGGGCACCCAGACCGCCAAGCTGA
AGGTGACCAAGGGCGGCCCCCTGCCCTTCGCCTGGGACATCCTGTCCCCCCAGTTCATGTACGGCTCCAA
GGCGTACGTGAAGCACCCCGCCGACATCCCCGATTACAAGAAGCTGTCCTTCCCCGAGGGCTTCAAGTGG
GAGCGCGTGATGAACTTCGAGGACGGCGGTCTGGTGACCGTGACCCAGGACTCCTCCCTGCAGGACGGCA
CGCTGATCTACAAGGTGAAGATGCGCGGCACCAACTTCCCCCCCGACGGCCCCGTAATGCAGAAGAAGAC
CATGGGCTGGGAGGCCTCCACCGAGCGCCTGTACCCCCGCGACGGCGTGCTGAAGGGCGAGATCCACCAG
GCCCTGAAGCTGAAGGACGGCGGCCACTACCTGGTGGAGTTCAAGACCATCTACATGGCCAAGAAGCCCG
TGCAACTGCCCGGCTACTACTACGTGGACACCAAGCTGGACATCACCTCCCACAACGAGGACTACACCAT
CGTGGAACAGTACGAGCGCTCCGAGGGCCGCCACCACCTGTTCCTGGGGCATGGCACCGGCAGCACCGGC
AGCGGCAGCTCCGGCACCGCCTCCTCCGAGGACAACAACATGGCCGTCATCAAAGAGTTCATGCGCTTCA
AGGTGCGCATGGAGGGCTCCATGAACGGCCACGAGTTCGAGATCGAGGGCGAGGGCGAGGGCCGCCCCTA
CGAGGGCACCCAGACCGCCAAGCTGAAGGTGACCAAGGGCGGCCCCCTGCCCTTCGCCTGGGACATCCTG
TCCCCCCAGTTCATGTACGGCTCCAAGGCGTACGTGAAGCACCCCGCCGACATCCCCGATTACAAGAAGC
TGTCCTTCCCCGAGGGCTTCAAGTGGGAGCGCGTGATGAACTTCGAGGACGGCGGTCTGGTGACCGTGAC
CCAGGACTCCTCCCTGCAGGACGGCACGCTGATCTACAAGGTGAAGATGCGCGGCACCAACTTCCCCCCC
GACGGCCCCGTAATGCAGAAGAAGACCATGGGCTGGGAGGCCTCCACCGAGCGCCTGTACCCCCGCGACG
GCGTGCTGAAGGGCGAGATCCACCAGGCCCTGAAGCTGAAGGACGGCGGCCACTACCTGGTGGAGTTCAA
GACCATCTACATGGCCAAGAAGCCCGTGCAACTGCCCGGCTACTACTACGTGGACACCAAGCTGGACATC
ACCTCCCACAACGAGGACTACACCATCGTGGAACAGTACGAGCGCTCCGAGGGCCGCCACCACCTGTTCC
TGTACGGCATGGACGAGCTGTACAAGTAAGCGGCCGCGACTCTAGATCATAATCAGCCATACCACAT
