>Addgene plasmid #58146 | tdTomato-Vinculin-N-21 | addgene partial sequence | sequence record 114578 | mCherryseq-R 5'-cctcctcgcccttgctcaccat-3'
ACTGCAGAATTCCGCTGCCACCGGACTGGTACCAGGGAGTCTTTCTAACCCAGCGCAGTGTAAATCCAGC
ATCTGTTCGAATTTTGATTGAAGCAGCTTCAGCTTCCCGCACAGTCTCCTTCACAGACTGCATGAGGTTC
TGGGCATTGTGAACCAGCATCTCTGTGGCCTGCTCAGACTCCTCATCACTGATGTTGGTCCGGCCCAGCA
TGGTGGCCTTCACTGTGGACAGGATTTTGAGCTGGGTGCTTATGGTTGGGATTCGCTCACATACCTGTAA
GAGGTTGGTTCTAATCCGTTTATCTGTGCACTGCTTGGCAACCTCCTTGGCCAACCGAGTCACCTCATCT
GAGGCCTTGGCGATGTCCTTGGCACACTGAATGAGTGCCCGCTTGGTACCACTGCCCCCTCTTACCAGCC
GAGACATCTCAGCCATCAGCAGAGCCATGCGCTTGGCTGCTGCAATGATGTCATTGCCCTTGCTGGACCA
TTTGCGAGCTTCATCATGGAGCTGTCTGGCAGCCATCATCATTGGCTGGTTAATCACCTCCCCGGCCTTC
TGCTCAGGGAACTCTTCATCCTTTTCCTCTGGTGGTGGAGGCCTAGGTGGAGGGACCTCACCTTCAGGCA
GAGGTGGTTTGGGAGGAGCAAGCTCATCTGTTAGTCGGAGTTGTTCAAGGTCTGGTGGAGGCGGCGGGAA
GTCAGGCTCCTGAGGTTGGAAGGCTTCTCTGACCTTGGCCACAGCTCCCAGGATCCGATATCCTGAGTCC
AGGAAGCTCTTTTGCAGTCCAGGGTCGGAA
